>Addgene plasmid #117801 | Control-cx43.4-48H-pPRISM | addgene full sequence | sequence record 238295 | Addgene NGS Result
CGGGTTTCGCCACCTCTGACTTGAGCGTCGATTTTTGTGATGCTCGTCAGGGGGGCGGAGCCTATGGAAA
AACGCCAGCAACGCGGCCTTTTTACGGTTCCTGGCCTTTTGCTGGCCTTTTGCTCACATGTTCTTTCCTG
CGTTATCCCCTGATTCTGTGGATAACCGTATTACCGCCTTTGAGTGAGCTGATACCGCTCGCCGCAGCCG
AACGACCGAGCGCAGCGAGTCAGTGAGCGAGGAAGCGGAACAGATTTAAATGGTACCGAGCAGAGGTGTA
AAAAGTACTCAAAAATTTTACTCAAGTGAAAGTACAAGTACTTAGGGAAAATTTTACTCAATTAAAAGTA
AAAGTATCTGGCTAGAATCTTACTTGAGTAAAAGTAAAAAAGTACTCCATTAAAATTGTACTTGAGTATT
AAGGAAGTAAAAGTAAAAGCAAGAAAGAAAACTAGAGTGGTCTCCCTTTAGTGAGGGTCAATTGATGGGA
GGCGTTCGGGCCACAGCGGCCCGTTTTCTTACGCGGTTGTTGGATGAAATCTCCAACCACTCCACCTTCG
TGCTTCCCGGAGCCACGAACTTCTCTCTGTTAAAGCAAGCAGGAGACGTGGAAGAAAACCCCGGTCCTCT
CGAGGTGTCTAAGGGCGAGGAACTGATTAAGGAGAACATGCACATGAAGCTGTACATGGAGGGCACCGTG
AACAACCACCACTTCAAGTGCACATCCGAGGGCGAAGGCAAGCCCTACGAGGGCACCCAGACCATGAGAA
TCAAGGTGGTCGAGGGCGGCCCTCTCCCCTTCGCCTTCGACATCCTGGCTACCAGCTTCATGTACGGCAG
CAGAACCTTCATCAACCACACCCAGGGCATCCCCGACTTCTTTAAGCAGTCCTTCCCTGAGGGCTTCACA
TGGGAGAGAGTCACCACATACGAAGACGGGGGCGTGCTGACCGCTACCCAGGACACCAGCCTCCAGGACG
GCTGCCTCATCTACAACGTCAAGATCAGAGGGGTGAACTTCCCATCCAACGGCCCTGTGATGCAGAAGAA
AACACTCGGCTGGGAGGCCAACACCGAGATGCTGTACCCCGCTGACGGCGGCCTGGAAGGCAGAAGCGAC
ATGGCCCTGAAGCTCGTGGGCGGGGGCCACCTGATCTGCAACTTCAAGACCACATACAGATCCAAGAAAC
CCGCTAAGAACCTCAAGATGCCCGGCGTCTACTATGTGGACCACAGACTGGAAAGAATCAAGGAGGCCGA
CAAAGAGACCTACGTCGAGCAGCACGAGGTGGCTGTGGCCAGATACTGCGACCTCCCTAGCAAACTGGGG
CACAAACTTAATTGAAACTAGTAATTAAGTCTCAGCCACCGTTAACTGAACATGTCAAAACCTGTGGAGA
CTGTTGAGATTTGATGTTCTGAAAAGATAAAGCCTATAAATAAAATGTTGCCCAAATTTCCTGCCTGATG
TTTTTCTTTGTCTTTGCTACATGGCTTTGCTGCTCGGATCGGCTCACTCTGTGTATGCCACGTTCACTTT
GTACTCTCCTTCTCACGGTAGGTTTATTATTTTTAGATGTGCAGTTAGTTTCTGTGAAATAACACACCAC
ACACTGATATTGTCTGTGCATTGACTTGGTGAGTGCACATTGTTTTTGATCTTGACATATTTATATTTGA
TTGATCAGGTGAACTGTGTGAATCTAAAGTGCTCCATACAGATGTTCTGCATTGAAAATATTCTCATTTT
ATTAGTGGAAGTGAGTGTATGCCACATCCAATCAATTTCAGCAAACACCCCAGTATGATTTAATGCAAAA
AAATGAAGGTATCAAACACGCATTACTACTTTGCAGTTAAATATTTAACATTTATTCCAACACGAAAAAA
AGCAGTAAATAACACTTTGACAAACACGTCAGGACATCTTATTTTTGTCACCCTCACAGGCAATTTAGTA
TAATATATTATATATATATATATATCATATAATAATATTCAGTATAATATATATATATATATCATATTAT
AATATTCAGTATAATATAAAACACAAACACATATATGTATAATATAATATAACATTTTTATTTATTGAGA
TGCCTCTATGGACCGTGTTATAAGAAGTAAAGATCAGGAGAAGTAAACATGAAGTGTAATTATGAATACT
GATGTTAAATTAAGCTATGATGAGTTTTCACTGTTAATTTACCATCTCAATTAAATGTTGATGCCTCCAT
GACCAAGTTAAGCAGATGAGACTGAGGACAACTGTAGAAGACAAGATGTTCACTTTGCTGAATATAGCTG
GCTTGACAGTTATCTATGACTCTATAAATATATATATATTTTTTTTTTATAAAATGATTTATTTATAACT
ATATATCCATTTCTCAGACAGGTGCTTCATATCCCTCACTCCCGTAGCTGTCCATGCTGGATCTGTCCCC
GTTGTTTTTAAAAAGCTAAATAAGTTATTAACATGACTGCATCCAGCGAGCCAAACCTGTCTGGTGTACA
GCTACCAGAGAAGCTTGAGATCCTAGTCACCGGCGTTCCTAGTTCTTTAAACTGTTACAAAGTGTTTGGA
CCAGCAACTGAATTGCACTGTAAATTACCACATCAGGGTCTCCGGGGTCAACGCTGCTAAGCAATGGACT
GGAAAATTTGTGACATTGAGTTTTTGGAATAACTGGGAATGCTGGATAACTCTTTGGGTAAAGCTATGGA
ACAAAAGTACCAGCATGAACTAAGAAATGACTGTCACAGCACAACATCAAACACAATGCAAGACAAAGGT
TCTCTGCTTTTGCCTTACTTGACAGAAAAAGTAAGCTCTAGGTTCATCGCATGCAGACAGCAGCAATACA
TGACATATATAAAGGCTGGCTCTTTTCTCCCTTCCATTGAACTGAAACTTCCACTCAGTCAGACTTGCGG
GGGATCCACAGCCTGACTAACTCGACAAACCCCCCCAAACCTAAGGTGAGTTGATCTTTAAGCTTTTTAC
ATTTTCAGCTCGCATATATCAATTCGCGCGCATTGTCACACTAGCACCCACTAGCGGTCAGACTGCAGAT
TGCAGCACGAAACAGGAAGCTGACTCCACATGGTCACATGCTCACTGAAGTGTTGACTTCCCTGACAGCT
GTGCACTTTCTAAACCGGTTTTCTCATTCATTTACAGTTCAGCCGGAATTCACCTCGAGACCATGGCTCC
AAAGAAGAAGCGTAAGGTAACCATGGTGAGCAAGGGCGAGGAGCTGTTCACCGGGGTGGTGCCCATCCTG
GTCGAGCTGGACGGCGACGTAAACGGCCACAAGTTCAGCGTGTCCGGCGAGGGCGAGGGCGATGCCACCT
ACGGCAAGCTGACCCTGAAGTTCATCTGCACCACCGGCAAGCTGCCCGTGCCCTGGCCCACCCTCGTGAC
CACCCTGACCTACGGCGTGCAGTGCTTCAGCCGCTACCCCGACCACATGAAGCAGCACGACTTCTTCAAG
TCCGCCATGCCCGAAGGCTACGTCCAGGAGCGCACCATCTTCTTCAAGGACGACGGCAACTACAAGACCC
GCGCCGAGGTGAAGTTCGAGGGCGACACCCTGGTGAACCGCATCGAGCTGAAGGGCATCGACTTCAAGGA
GGACGGCAACATCCTGGGGCACAAGCTGGAGTACAACTACAACAGCCACAACGTCTATATCATGGCCGAC
AAGCAGAAGAACGGCATCAAGGTGAACTTCAAGATCCGCCACAACATCGAGGACGGCAGCGTGCAGCTCG
CCGACCACTACCAGCAGAACACCCCCATCGGCGACGGCCCCGTGCTGCTGCCCGACAACCACTACCTGAG
CACCCAGTCCGCCCTGAGCAAAGACCCCAACGAGAAGCGCGATCACATGGTCCTGCTGGAGTTCGTGACC
GCCGCCGGGATCACTCTCGGCATGGACGAGCTGTACAAGTAAAGATCTGTGCCTTCTAGTTGCCAGCCAT
CTGTTGTTTGCCCCTCCCCCGTGCCTTCCTTGACCCTGGAAGGTGCCACTCCCACTGTCCTTTCCTAATA
AAATGAGGAAATTGCATCGCATTGTCTGAGTAGGTGTCATTCTATTCTGGGGGGTGGGGTGGGGCAGGAC
AGCAAGGGGGAGGATTGGGAAGACAATAGCAGGCATGCTGGGGATGCGGTGGGCTCTATGGCTTCTGAGG
CGGAAAGAACCAAAGGGCGAATTAATTCATTGATGAGTTTGGACAAACCACAACTAGAATGCAGTGAAAA
AAATGCTTTATTTGTGAAATTTGTGATGCTATTGCTTTATTTGTAACCATTATAAGCTGCAATAAACAAG
TTAACAACAACAATTGCATTCATTTTATGTTTCAGGTTCAGGGGGAGGTGTGGGAGGTTTTTTAAAGCAA
GTAAAACCTCTACAAATGTGGTCATTGATGAGTTTGGACAAACCACAACTAGAATGCAGTGAAAAAAATG
CTTTATTTGTGAAATTTGTGATGCTATTGCTTTATTTGTAACCATTATAAGCTGCAATAAACAAGTTAAC
AACAACAATTGCATTCATTTTATGTTTCAGGTTCAGGGGGAGGTGTGGGAGGTTTTTTAAAGCAAGTAAA
ACCTCTACAAATGTGGTCATTCAGATCAATTAACCCTCACCCGGGCTAGCGATGCATGGGAGCTCTGACG
TACGTTGTCTAGCAAGGAAGTGGGCAAGATATGGCTCACGTTATTCATCATCTTCCGCATTGTTTTGAAA
ACCGCTGTGGCCCGAACGCCTCCCGCTAGCGATGGGATCTAATACGACTCACTATAGGGAGACCAAGGGA
AAATAGAATGAAGTGATCTCCAAAAAATAAGTACTTTTTGACTGTAAATAAAATTGTAAGGAGTAAAAAG
TACTTTTTTTTCTAAAAAAATGTAATTAAGTAAAAGTAAAAGTATTGATTTTTAATTGTACTCAAGTAAA
GTAAAAATCCCCAAAAATAATACTTAAGTACAGTAATCAAGTAAAATTACTCAAGTACTTTACACCTCTG
GGATCCAGCTGCATCATGAACAATAAAACTGTCTGCTTACATAAACAGTAATACAAGGGGTGTTATGAGC
CATATTCAACGGGAAACGTCGAGGCCGCGATTAAATTCCAACATGGATGCTGATTTATATGGGTATAAAT
GGGCTCGCGATAATGTCGGGCAATCAGGTGCGACAATCTATCGCTTGTATGGGAAGCCCGATGCGCCAGA
GTTGTTTCTGAAACATGGCAAAGGTAGCGTTGCCAATGATGTTACAGATGAGATGGTCAGACTAAACTGG
CTGACGGAATTTATGCCTCTTCCGACCATCAAGCATTTTATCCGTACTCCTGATGATGCATGGTTACTCA
CCACTGCGATCCCCGGAAAAACAGCATTCCAGGTATTAGAAGAATATCCTGATTCAGGTGAAAATATTGT
TGATGCGCTGGCAGTGTTCCTGCGCCGGTTGCATTCGATTCCTGTTTGTAATTGTCCTTTTAACAGCGAT
CGCGTATTTCGTCTCGCTCAGGCGCAATCACGAATGAATAACGGTTTGGTTGATGCGAGTGATTTTGATG
ACGAGCGTAATGGCTGGCCTGTTGAACAAGTCTGGAAAGAAATGCATAAACTTTTGCCATTCTCACCGGA
TTCAGTCGTCACTCATGGTGATTTCTCACTTGATAACCTTATTTTTGACGAGGGGAAATTAATAGGTTGT
ATTGATGTTGGACGAGTCGGAATCGCAGACCGATACCAGGATCTTGCCATCCTATGGAACTGCCTCGGTG
AGTTTTCTCCTTCATTACAGAAACGGCTTTTTCAAAAATATGGTATTGATAATCCTGATATGAATAAATT
GCAGTTTCATTTGATGCTCGATGAGTTTTTCTAATCAGAATTGGTTAATTGGTTGTAACACTGGCAAAAA
GGATCTAGGTGAAGATCCTTTTTGATAATCTCATGACCAAAATCCCTTAACGTGAGTTTTCGTTCCACTG
AGCGTCAGACCCCGTAGAAAAGATCAAAGGATCTTCTTGAGATCCTTTTTTTCTGCGCGTAATCTGCTGC
TTGCAAACAAAAAAACCACCGCTACCAGCGGTGGTTTGTTTGCCGGATCAAGAGCTACCAACTCTTTTTC
CGAAGGTAACTGGCTTCAGCAGAGCGCAGATACCAAATACTGTTCTTCTAGTGTAGCCGTAGTTAGGCCA
CCACTTCAAGAACTCTGTAGCACCGCCTACATACCTCGCTCTGCTAATCCTGTTACCAGTGGCTGCTGCC
AGTGGCGATAAGTCGTGTCTTACCGGGTTGGACTCAAGACGATAGTTACCGGATAAGGCGCAGCGGTCGG
GCTGAACGGGGGGTTCGTGCACACAGCCCAGCTTGGAGCGAACGACCTACACCGAACTGAGATACCTACA
GCGTGAGCTATGAGAAAGCGCCACGGTTCCCGAAGGGAGAAAGGCGGACAGGTATCCGGTAAGCGGCAGG
GTCGGAACAGGAGAGCGCACGAGGGAGCTTCCAGGGGGAAACGCCTGGTATCTTTATAGTCCTGT
Features (pLannotate 1.2.2; 14 found; start..end, strand, type, name):
    457..475     -  promoter       T7 Φ3.8 promoter (fragment): weak promoter for bacteriophage T7 RNA polymerase
    572..628     +  CDS            P2A: 2A peptide from porcine teschovirus-1 polyprotein Eukaryotic ribosomes fail to insert a peptide bond between the Gly and Pro residues, yielding separate polypeptides.
    634..1345    +  CDS            TagRFP (fragment): monomeric derivative of red fluorescent protein from Entacmaea quadricolor (Merzlyak et al., 2007) mammalian codon-optimized
   2006..2022    +  promoter       LEU2 promoter (fragment): S. cerevisiae LEU2
   3243..3962    +  CDS            EGFP: the original enhanced GFP (Yang et al., 1996) mammalian codon-optimized
   3967..4191    +  polyA_signal   bGH poly(A) signal: bovine growth hormone polyadenylation signal
   4195..4212    +  promoter       SV40 promoter (fragment): SV40 enhancer and early promoter
   4261..4342    -  polyA_signal   SV40 poly(A) signal: SV40 polyadenylation signal
   4365..4432    -  CDS            large T antigen (fragment): large T antigen from SV40 (simian virus 40)
   4466..4547    -  polyA_signal   SV40 poly(A) signal: SV40 polyadenylation signal
   4570..4637    -  CDS            large T antigen (fragment): large T antigen from SV40 (simian virus 40)
   4800..4818    +  promoter       T7 promoter: promoter for bacteriophage T7 RNA polymerase
   5105..5914    +  CDS            KanR: aminoglycoside phosphotransferase; aph(3')-Ia; confers resistance to kanamycin in bacteria or G418 (Geneticin®) in eukaryotes
   6057..70      +  rep_origin     ori (across the origin): high-copy-number ColE1/pMB1/pBR322/pUC origin of replication
