[The description below was written by a language model from this plasmid's Addgene catalogue record and pLannotate feature annotations shown in this document.]
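Description:
Control-cx43.4-48H-pPRISM is a zebrafish knock-in donor plasmid supplied as a positive control for short-homology-directed targeted integration. It is built on the small pK backbone (about 2.3 kb) and carries an insert of roughly 4.1 kb, giving a sequenced total of about 6.6 kb. Propagation in bacteria relies on a high-copy ColE1/pUC-type origin and a kanamycin resistance gene (aph(3')-Ia). The catalogue lists the vector type as synthetic biology and the cloning method as Gateway.

The annotated payload begins with a P2A ribosome-skipping peptide placed directly upstream of a TagRFP coding sequence. This arrangement has no annotated promoter of its own. It is consistent with in-frame integration into a host gene, so that RFP is released as a separate polypeptide under the control of the endogenous locus. Further downstream lies an EGFP coding sequence followed by a bGH polyadenylation signal, which looks like a secondary marker cassette, although neither the feature table nor the record identifies the promoter driving it. Two reverse-oriented SV40 poly(A) signals follow. The short hits to T7, LEU2 and SV40 promoters and to large T antigen are fragments and are probably incidental matches. The homology arms are not annotated. The "48H" in the name may refer to their length, though the record does not say so.

According to the depositor, the donor integrates at the zebrafish cx43.4 gene when used with a specified guide RNA. This gives widespread RFP expression in embryos from about 12 hours post injection through five days of development. It therefore lets users confirm that the integration technique works on a target known to succeed.
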