Addgene plasmid #117801: Control-cx43.4-48H-pPRISM
Purpose: Control to test technique on a target that is known to work
Depositing lab: Jeffrey Essner. Depositing organization: Iowa State University. Publication: Efficient targeted integration directed by short homology in zebrafish and mammalian cells. Wierson WA, Welker JM, Almeida MP, Mann CM, Webster DA, Torrie ME, Weiss TJ, Kambakam S, Vollbrecht MK, Lan M, McKeighan KC, Levey J, Ming Z, Wehmeier A, Mikelson CS, Haltom JA, Kwan KM, Chien CB, Balciunas D, Ekker SC, Clark KJ, Webber BR, Moriarity BS, Solin SL, Carlson DF, Dobbs DL, McGrail M, Essner J. Elife. 2020 May 15;9. pii: 53968. doi: 10.7554/eLife.53968. PubMed 32412410.
Backbone
  Vector backbone: pK
  Backbone manufacturer: Karl J. Clark
  Backbone size w/o insert (bp): 2329
  Vector type: Synthetic Biology
Growth in bacteria
  Bacterial resistance: Kanamycin, 50 μg/mL
  Growth temperature: 30°C
  Growth strain: NEB Stable
  Copy number: High Copy
Gene/Insert
  Gene/Insert name: TagRFP (alt name: RFP)
  Species: D. rerio (zebrafish)
  Insert size (bp): 4148
  Cloning method: Gateway Cloning
  Sequencing primers: 5′ aaaagcaagaaagaaaactagagtgg; 3′ atggctcataacaccccttg
Terms and licenses: Academic/Nonprofit Terms; Industry Terms: Not Available to Industry
Depositor comments: Control integrates at the gene cx43.4 using the guide RNA Target "5'-GGGCCATATCTTGCCCACGA-3'" for wide-spread RFP expression in zebrafish embryos from 12hrs post injection through 5 days development
How to cite: Control-cx43.4-48H-pPRISM was a gift from Jeffrey Essner (Addgene plasmid # 117801 ; http://n2t.net/addgene:117801 ; RRID:Addgene_117801)
