>Addgene plasmid #117801 | Control-cx43.4-48H-pPRISM | depositor partial sequence | sequence record 222357 | Insert
CTTCCCGGAGCCACGAACTTCTCTCTGTTAAAGCAAGCAGGAGACGTGGAAGAAAACCCCGGTCCTCTCG
AGGTGTCTAAGGGCGAGGAACTGATTAAGGAGAACATGCACATGAAGCTGTACATGGAGGGCACCGTGAA
CAACCACCACTTCAAGTGCACATCCGAGGGCGAAGGCAAGCCCTACGAGGGCACCCAGACCATGAGAATC
AAGGTGGTCGAGGGCGGCCCTCTCCCCTTCGCCTTCGACATCCTGGCTACCAGCTTCATGTACGGCAGCA
GAACCTTCATCAACCACACCCAGGGCATCCCCGACTTCTTTAAGCAGTCCTTCCCTGAGGGCTTCACATG
GGAGAGAGTCACCACATACGAAGACGGGGGCGTGCTGACCGCTACCCAGGACACCAGCCTCCAGGACGGC
TGCCTCATCTACAACGTCAAGATCAGAGGGGTGAACTTCCCATCCAACGGCCCTGTGATGCAGAAGAAAA
CACTCGGCTGGGAGGCCAACACCGAGATGCTGTACCCCGCTGACGGCGGCCTGGAAGGCAGAAGCGACAT
GGCCCTGAAGCTCGTGGGCGGGGGCCACCTGATCTGCAACTTCAAGACCACATACAGATCCAAGAAACCC
GCTAAGAACCTCAAGATGCCCGGCGTCTACTATGTGGACCACAGACTGGAAAGAATCAAGGAGGCCGACA
AAGAGACCTACGTCGAGCAGCACGAGGTGGCTGTGGCCAGATACTGCGACCTCCCTAGCAAACTGGGGCA
CAAACTTAATTGAAACTAGTAATTAAGTCTCAGCCACCGTTAACTGAACATGTCAAAACCTGTGGAGACT
GTTGAGATTTGATGTTCTGAAAAGATAAAGCCTATAAATAAAATGTTGCCCAAATTTCCTGCCTGATGTT
TTTCTTTGTCTTTGCTACATGGCTTTGCTGCTCGGATCGGCTCACTCTGTGTATGCCACGTTCACTTTGT
ACTCTCCTTCTCACGGTAGGTTTATTATTTTTAGATGTGCAGTTAGTTTCTGTGAAATAACACACCACAC
ACTGATATTGTCTGTGCATTGACTTGGTGAGTGCACATTGTTTTTGATCTTGACATATTTATATTTGATT
GATCAGGTGAACTGTGTGAATCTAAAGTGCTCCATACAGATGTTCTGCATTGAAAATATTCTCATTTTAT
TAGTGGAAGTGAGTGTATGCCACATCCAATCAATTTCAGCAAACACCCCAGTATGATTTAATGCAAAAAA
ATGAAGGTATCAAACACGCATTACTACTTTGCAGTTAAATATTTAACATTTATTCCAACACGAAAAAAAG
CAGTAAATAACACTTTGACAAACACGTCAGGACATCTTATTTTTGTCACCCTCACAGGCAATTTAGTATA
ATATATTATATATATATATATATCATATAATAATATTCAGTATAATATATATATATATATCATATTATAA
TATTCAGTATAATATAAAACACAAACACATATATGTATAATATAATATAACATTTTTATTTATTGAGATG
CCTCTATGGACCGTGTTATAAGAAGTAAAGATCAGGAGAAGTAAACATGAAGTGTAATTATGAATACTGA
TGTTAAATTAAGCTATGATGAGTTTTCACTGTTAATTTACCATCTCAATTAAATGTTGATGCCTCCATGA
CCAAGTTAAGCAGATGAGACTGAGACAACTGTAGAAGACAAGATGTTCACTTTGCTGAATATAGCTGGCT
TGACAGTTATCTATGACTCTATAAATATATATATATTTTTTTTTTTATAAAATGATTTATTTATAACTAT
ATATCCATTTCTCAGACAGGTGCTTCATATCCCTCACTCCCGTAGCTGTCCATGCTGGATCTGTCCCCGT
TGTTTTTAAAAAGCTAAATAAGTTATTAACATGACTGCATCCAGCGAGCCAAACCTGTCTGGTGTACAGC
TACCAGAGAAGCTTGAGATCCTAGTCACCGGCGTTCCTAGTTCTTTAAACTGTTACAAAGTGTTTGGACC
AGCAACTGAATTGCACTGTAAATTACCACATCAGGGTCTCCGGGGTCAACGCTGCTAAGCAATGGACTGG
AAAATTTGTGACATTGAGTTTTTGGAATAACTGGGAATGCTGGATAACTCTTTGGGTAAAGCTATGGAAC
AAAAGTACCAGCATGAACTAAGAAATGACTGTCACAGCACAACATCAAACACAATGCAAGACAAAGGTTC
TCTGCTTTTGCCTTACTTGACAGAAAAAGTAAGCTCTAGGTTCATCGCATGCAGACAGCAGCAATACATG
ACATATATAAAGGCTGGCTCTTTTCTCCCTTCCATTGAACTGAAACTTCCACTCAGTCAGACTTGCGGGG
GATCCACAGCCTGACTAACTCGACAAACCCCCCCAAACCTAAGGTGAGTTGATCTTTAAGCTTTTTACAT
TTTCAGCTCGCATATATCAATTCGCGCGCATTGTCACACTAGCACCCACTAGCGGTCAGACTGCAGATTG
CAGCACGAAACAGGAAGCTGACTCCACATGGTCACATGCTCACTGAAGTGTTGACTTCCCTGACAGCTGT
GCACTTTCTAAACCGGTTTTCTCATTCATTTACAGTTCAGCCGGAATTCACCTCGAGACCATGGCTCCAA
AGAAGAAGCGTAAGGTAACCATGGTGAGCAAGGGCGAGGAGCTGTTCACCGGGGTGGTGCCCATCCTGGT
CGAGCTGGACGGCGACGTAAACGGCCACAAGTTCAGCGTGTCCGGCGAGGGCGAGGGCGATGCCACCTAC
GGCAAGCTGACCCTGAAGTTCATCTGCACCACCGGCAAGCTGCCCGTGCCCTGGCCCACCCTCGTGACCA
CCCTGACCTACGGCGTGCAGTGCTTCAGCCGCTACCCCGACCACATGAAGCAGCACGACTTCTTCAAGTC
CGCCATGCCCGAAGGCTACGTCCAGGAGCGCACCATCTTCTTCAAGGACGACGGCAACTACAAGACCCGC
GCCGAGGTGAAGTTCGAGGGCGACACCCTGGTGAACCGCATCGAGCTGAAGGGCATCGACTTCAAGGAGG
ACGGCAACATCCTGGGGCACAAGCTGGAGTACAACTACAACAGCCACAACGTCTATATCATGGCCGACAA
GCAGAAGAACGGCATCAAGGTGAACTTCAAGATCCGCCACAACATCGAGGACGGCAGCGTGCAGCTCGCC
GACCACTACCAGCAGAACACCCCCATCGGCGACGGCCCCGTGCTGCTGCCCGACAACCACTACCTGAGCA
CCCAGTCCGCCCTGAGCAAAGACCCCAACGAGAAGCGCGATCACATGGTCCTGCTGGAGTTCGTGACCGC
CGCCGGGATCACTCTCGGCATGGACGAGCTGTACAAGTAAAGATCTGTGCCTTCTAGTTGCCAGCCATCT
GTTGTTTGCCCCTCCCCCGTGCCTTCCTTGACCCTGGAAGGTGCCACTCCCACTGTCCTTTCCTAATAAA
ATGAGGAAATTGCATCGCATTGTCTGAGTAGGTGTCATTCTATTCTGGGGGGTGGGGTGGGGCAGGACAG
CAAGGGGGAGGATTGGGAAGACAATAGCAGGCATGCTGGGGATGCGGTGGGCTCTATGGCTTCTGAGGCG
GAAAGAACCAAAGGGCGAATTAATTCATTGATGAGTTTGGACAAACCACAACTAGAATGCAGTGAAAAAA
ATGCTTTATTTGTGAAATTTGTGATGCTATTGCTTTATTTGTAACCATTATAAGCTGCAATAAACAAGTT
AACAACAACAATTGCATTCATTTTATGTTTCAGGTTCAGGGGGAGGTGTGGGAGGTTTTTTAAAGCAAGT
AAAACCTCTACAAATGTGGTCATTGATGAGTTTGGACAAACCACAACTAGAATGCAGTGAAAAAAATGCT
TTATTTGTGAAATTTGTGATGCTATTGCTTTATTTGTAACCATTATAAGCTGCAATAAACAAGTTAACAA
CAACAATTGCATTCATTTTATGTTTCAGGTTCAGGGGGAGGTGTGGGAGGTTTTTTAAAGCAAGTAAAAC
CTCTACAAATGTGGTCATTCAGATCAATTAACCCTCACCCGGGCTAGCGATGCATGGGAGCTCTGACGTA
CGTTGTCTAGCAAGGAAG
